Addgene plasmid #48284: pET His6 TEV cloning vector with BioBrick polycistronic restriction sites (9B)
Purpose: (Empty Backbone)
Depositing lab: Scott Gradia. Depositing organization: University of California, Berkeley.
Backbone
  Vector backbone: pET
  Backbone size (bp): 4765
  Vector type: Bacterial Expression
  Tag / fusion protein: His6 (N terminal on backbone)
Growth in bacteria
  Bacterial resistance: Ampicillin, 100 μg/mL
  Growth temperature: 37°C
  Growth strain: XL1 Blue
  Copy number: Low Copy
Gene/Insert
  Gene/Insert name: None
Terms and licenses: Academic/Nonprofit Terms; Industry Terms: Not Available to Industry
Depositor comments: This plasmid is an empty vector to be used with a LIC cloning protocol. It has a TEV cleavable His6 fusion tag on the N-terminusTo clone into this vector, add LIC fusion tags to the 5' end of your PCR primers. Forward - 5'TACTTCCAATCCAATGCA3' Reverse - 5'TTATCCACTTCCAATGTTATTA3' Linearize the plasmid with SspI and gel purify. When digesting the DNA with T4 polymerase for LIC, use dCTP for insert and dGTP for vector. Series 9 vectors have BioBrick restriction sites to facilitate subcloning reactions to make polycistronic expression vectors. NotI, PacI, AsiSI, and SbfI are the restriction enzyme sites that flank your open reading frame. More information on this vector can be found through http://qb3.berkeley.edu/qb3/macrolab/
How to cite: pET His6 TEV cloning vector with BioBrick polycistronic restriction sites (9B) was a gift from Scott Gradia (Addgene plasmid # 48284 ; http://n2t.net/addgene:48284 ; RRID:Addgene_48284)
