[The description below was written by a language model from this plasmid's Addgene catalogue record and pLannotate feature annotations shown in this document.]
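Description:
pET His6 TEV cloning vector with BioBrick polycistronic restriction sites (9B) is an empty bacterial expression backbone of 4,765 bp built on the pET framework and intended for ligation-independent cloning (LIC) of open reading frames for expression in E. coli. It is selected with ampicillin through the bla β-lactamase gene and its own promoter. It replicates from a ColE1/pBR322-type origin accompanied by the bom mobility region and the rop gene, which is consistent with its listing as a low-copy plasmid. The feature table also picks up two fragments of the tetracycline resistance gene and the tet promoter flanking the expression cassette. These appear to be interrupted remnants of the pBR322 ancestry rather than a working marker, and tetracycline is not listed as a selection.

The expression cassette consists of a T7 promoter, the bacteriophage T7 gene 10 ribosome binding site, an N-terminal His6 tag followed by a TEV protease recognition site (annotated as a fragment, as expected where the LIC site adjoins it), and a T7 terminator. Transcription therefore depends on a host that supplies T7 RNA polymerase. No lac operator or lacI gene is annotated. A short match to a T7 gene 10-derived solubility tag just upstream of the terminator is probably residual pET sequence rather than a functional fusion partner.

The vector is linearised with SspI, and inserts carrying LIC overhangs are annealed after T4 polymerase treatment, producing a His6-tagged protein whose tag can be removed with TEV protease after affinity purification. As a "series 9" vector, it flanks the reading frame with NotI, PacI, AsiSI and SbfI sites in a BioBrick-style arrangement. This allows cassettes to be subcloned iteratively into polycistronic constructs for co-expressing several proteins, for example the subunits of a complex.
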