Features (pLannotate 1.2.2; 15 found; start..end, strand, type, name):
    104..208     +  promoter       AmpR promoter: bla
    209..1069    +  CDS            AmpR: β-lactamase; bla; confers resistance to ampicillin, carbenicillin, and related antibiotics
   1240..1828    +  rep_origin     ori: high-copy-number ColE1/pMB1/pBR322/pUC origin of replication
   2019..2157    -  misc_feature   bom: basis of mobility region from pBR322
   2259..2450    -  CDS            rop: Rop protein, which maintains plasmids at low copy number; rop
   2467..2847    +  CDS            YPB1_ECOLX: Protein predicted: Swiss-Prot protein existence level 4. From Escherichia coli.
   3089..3989    -  CDS            TcR (fragment): tetracycline efflux protein; tet; confers resistance to tetracycline
   4011..4029    +  promoter       T7 promoter: promoter for bacteriophage T7 RNA polymerase
   4106..4128    +  RBS            RBS: efficient ribosome binding site from bacteriophage T7 gene 10 (Olins and Rangwala, 1989)
   4148..4165    +  CDS            6xHis: 6xHis affinity tag
   4166..4182    +  CDS            TEV site (fragment): tobacco etch virus (TEV) protease recognition and cleavage site
   4258..4307    +  CDS            SET1 (fragment): solubility-enhancement tag derived from T7 phage gene 10B
   4315..4362    +  terminator     T7 terminator: transcription terminator for bacteriophage T7 RNA polymerase
   4388..4680    -  CDS            TcR (fragment): tetracycline efflux protein; tet; confers resistance to tetracycline
   4728..4756    -  promoter       tet promoter: E. coli promoter for tetracycline efflux protein gene
>Addgene plasmid #48284 | pET His6 TEV cloning vector with BioBrick polycistronic restriction sites (9B) | depositor full sequence | sequence record 69766 | Full Sequence
TTCTTGAAGACGAAAGGGCCTCGTGATACGCCTATTTTTATAGGTTAATGTCATGATAATAATGGTTTCT
TAGACGTCAGGTGGCACTTTTCGGGGAAATGTGCGCGGAACCCCTATTTGTTTATTTTTCTAAATACATT
CAAATATGTATCCGCTCATGAGACAATAACCCTGATAAATGCTTCAATAACATTGAAAAAGGAAGAGTAT
GAGTATTCAACATTTCCGTGTCGCCCTTATTCCCTTTTTTGCGGCATTTTGCCTTCCTGTTTTTGCTCAC
CCAGAAACGCTGGTGAAAGTAAAAGATGCTGAAGATCAGTTGGGTGCACGAGTGGGTTACATCGAACTGG
ATCTCAACAGCGGTAAGATCCTTGAGAGTTTTCGCCCCGAAGAACGTTTTCCAATGATGAGCACTTTTAA
AGTTCTGCTATGTGGCGCGGTATTATCCCGTGTTGACGCCGGGCAAGAGCAACTCGGTCGCCGCATACAC
TATTCTCAGAATGACTTGGTTGAGTACTCACCAGTCACAGAAAAGCATCTTACGGATGGCATGACAGTAA
GAGAATTATGCAGTGCTGCCATAACCATGAGTGATAACACTGCGGCCAACTTACTTCTGACAACGATCGG
AGGACCGAAGGAGCTAACCGCTTTTTTGCACAACATGGGGGATCATGTAACTCGCCTTGATCGTTGGGAA
CCGGAGCTGAATGAAGCCATACCAAACGACGAGCGTGACACCACGATGCCTGCAGCAATGGCAACAACGT
TGCGCAAACTATTAACTGGCGAACTACTTACTCTAGCTTCCCGGCAACAATTAATAGACTGGATGGAGGC
GGATAAAGTTGCAGGACCACTTCTGCGCTCGGCCCTTCCGGCTGGCTGGTTTATTGCTGATAAATCTGGA
GCCGGTGAGCGTGGGTCTCGCGGTATCATTGCAGCACTGGGGCCAGATGGTAAGCCCTCCCGTATCGTAG
TTATCTACACGACGGGGAGTCAGGCAACTATGGATGAACGAAATAGACAGATCGCTGAGATAGGTGCCTC
ACTGATTAAGCATTGGTAACTGTCAGACCAAGTTTACTCATATATACTTTAGATTGATTTAAAACTTCAT
TTTTAATTTAAAAGGATCTAGGTGAAGATCCTTTTTGATAATCTCATGACCAAAATCCCTTAACGTGAGT
TTTCGTTCCACTGAGCGTCAGACCCCGTAGAAAAGATCAAAGGATCTTCTTGAGATCCTTTTTTTCTGCG
CGTAATCTGCTGCTTGCAAACAAAAAAACCACCGCTACCAGCGGTGGTTTGTTTGCCGGATCAAGAGCTA
CCAACTCTTTTTCCGAAGGTAACTGGCTTCAGCAGAGCGCAGATACCAAATACTGTCCTTCTAGTGTAGC
CGTAGTTAGGCCACCACTTCAAGAACTCTGTAGCACCGCCTACATACCTCGCTCTGCTAATCCTGTTACC
AGTGGCTGCTGCCAGTGGCGATAAGTCGTGTCTTACCGGGTTGGACTCAAGACGATAGTTACCGGATAAG
GCGCAGCGGTCGGGCTGAACGGGGGGTTCGTGCACACAGCCCAGCTTGGAGCGAACGACCTACACCGAAC
TGAGATACCTACAGCGTGAGCTATGAGAAAGCGCCACGCTTCCCGAAGGGAGAAAGGCGGACAGGTATCC
GGTAAGCGGCAGGGTCGGAACAGGAGAGCGCACGAGGGAGCTTCCAGGGGGAAACGCCTGGTATCTTTAT
AGTCCTGTCGGGTTTCGCCACCTCTGACTTGAGCGTCGATTTTTGTGATGCTCGTCAGGGGGGCGGAGCC
TATGGAAAAACGCCAGCAACGCGGCCTTTTTACGGTTCCTGGCCTTTTGCTGGCCTTTTGCTCACATGTT
CTTTCCTGCGTTATCCCCTGATTCTGTGGATAACCGTATTACCGCCTTTGAGTGAGCTGATACCGCTCGC
CGCAGCCGAACGACCGAGCGCAGCGAGTCAGTGAGCGAGGAAGCGGAAGAGGCGCGCCATGCGGTATTTT
CTCCTTACGCATCTGTGCGGTATTTCACACCGCATATATGGTGCACTCTCAGTACAATCTGCTCTGATGC
CGCATAGTTAAGCCAGTATACACTCCGCTATCGCTACGTGACTGGGTCATGGCTGCGCCCCGACACCCGC
CAACACCCGCTGACGCGCCCTGACGGGCTTGTCTGCTCCCGGCATCCGCTTACAGACAAGCTGTGACCGT
CTCCGGGAGCTGCATGTGTCAGAGGTTTTCACCGTCATCACCGAAACGCGCGAGGCAGCTGCGGTAAAGC
TCATCAGCGTGGTCGTGAAGCGATTCACAGATGTCTGCCTGTTCATCCGCGTCCAGCTCGTTGAGTTTCT
CCAGAAGCGTTAATGTCTGGCTTCTGATAAAGCGGGCCATGTTAAGGGCGGTTTTTTCCTGTTTGGTCAC
TGATGCCTCCGTGTAAGGGGGATTTCTGTTCATGGGGGTAATGATACCGATGAAACGAGAGAGGATGCTC
ACGATACGGGTTACTGATGATGAACATGCCCGGTTACTGGAACGTTGTGAGGGTAAACAACTGGCGGTAT
GGATGCGGCGGGACCAGAGAAAAATCACTCAGGGTCAATGCCAGCGCTTCGTTAATACAGATGTAGGTGT
TCCACAGGGTAGCCAGCAGCATCCTGCGATGCAGATCCGGAACATAATGGTGCAGGGCGCTGACTTCCGC
GTTTCCAGACTTTACGAAACACGGAAACCGAAGACCATTCATGTTGTTGCTCAGGTCGCAGACGTTTTGC
AGCAGCAGTCGCTTCACGTTCGCTCGCGTATCGGTGATTCATTCTGCTAACCAGTAAGGCAACCCCGCCA
GCCTAGCCGGGTCCTCAACGACAGGAGCACGATCATGCGCACCCGTGGCCAGGACCCAACGCTGCCCGAG
ATGCGCCGCGTGCGGCTGCTGGAGATGGCGGACGCGATGGATATGTTCTGCCAAGGGTTGGTTTGCGCAT
TCACAGTTCTCCGCAAGAATTGATTGGCTCCAATTCTTGGAGTGGTGAATCCGTTAGCGAGGTGCCGCCG
GCTTCCATTCAGGTCGAGGTGGCCCGGCTCCATGCACCGCGACGCAACGCGGGGAGGCAGACAAGGTATA
GGGCGGCGCCTACAATCCATGCCAACCCGTTCCATGTGCTCGCCGAGGCGGCATAAATCGCCGTGACGAT
CAGCGGTCCAGTGATCGAAGTTAGGCTGGTAAGAGCCGCGAGCGATCCTTGAAGCTGTCCCTGATGGTCG
TCATCTACCTGCCTGGACAGCATGGCCTGCAACGCGGGCATCCCGATGCCGCCGGAAGCGAGAAGAATCA
TAATGGGGAAGGCCATCCAGCCTCGCGTCGCGAACGCCAGCAAGACGTAGCCCAGCGCGTCGGCCGCCAT
GCCGGCGATAATGGCCTGCTTCTCGCCGAAACGTTTGGTGGCGGGACCAGTGACGAAGGCTTGAGCGAGG
GCGTGCAAGATTCCGAATACCGCAAGCGACAGGCCGATCATCGTCGCGCTCCAGCGAAAGCGGTCCTCGC
CGAAAATGACCCAGAGCGCTGCCGGCACCTGTCCTACGAGTTGCATGATAAAGAAGACAGTCATAAGTGC
GGCGACGATAGTCATGCCCCGCGCCCACCGGAAGGAGCTGACTGGGTTGAAGGCTCTCAAGGGCATCGGT
CGACGCTCTCCCTTATGCGACTCCTGCATTAGGAAGCAGCCCAGTAGTAGGTTGAGGCCGTTGAGCACCG
CCGCCGCAAGGAATGGTGCATGCAAGGAGATGGCGCCCAACAGTCCCCCGGCCACGGGGCCTGCCACCAT
ACCCACGCCGAAACAAGCGCTCATGAGCCCGAAGTGGCGAGCCCGATCTTCCCCATCGGTGATGTCGGCG
ATATAGGCGCCAGCAACCGCACCTGTGGCGCCGGTGATGCCGGCCACGATGCGTCCGGCGTAGAGGATCG
AGATCTCGATCCCGCGAAATTAATACGACTCACTATAGGGAGACCACAACGGTTTCCCTCTAGTGCCGGC
TCCGGAGAGCTCTTTAATGCGGCCGCTTAATTAACTAGAAATAATTTTGTTTAACTTTAAGAAGGAGATA
TACATATGAAATCTTCTCACCATCACCATCACCATGAAAACCTGTACTTCCAATCCAATATTGGAAGTGG
ATAACGGATCGCGATCGCCCTGCAGGCCGGCCGGTACCACGCGTGCGCGCTGATCCGGCTGCTAACAAAG
CCCGAAAGGAAGCTGAGTTGGCTGCTGCCACCGCTGAGCAATAACTAGCATAACCCCTTGGGGCCTCTAA
ACGGGTCTTGAGGGGTTTTTTGCTGAAAGGAGGAACTATATCCGGATATCCACAGGACGGGTGTGGTCGC
CATGATCGCGTAGTCGATAGTGGCTCCAAGTAGCGAAGCGAGCAGGACTGGGCGGCGGCCAAAGCGGTCG
GACAGTGCTCCGAGAACGGGTGCGCATAGAAATTGCATCAACGCATATAGCGCTAGCAGCACGCCATAGT
GACTGGCGATGCTGTCGGAATGGACGATATCCCGCAAGAGGCCCGGCAGTACCGGCATAACCAAGCCTAT
GCCTACAGCATCCAGGGTGACGGTGCCGAGGATGACGATGAGCGCATTGTTAGATTTCATACACGGTGCC
TGACTGCGTTAGCAATTTAACTGTGATAAACTACCGCATTAAAGCTTATCGATGATAAGCTGTCAAACAT
GAGAA
