>Addgene plasmid #48284 | pET His6 TEV cloning vector with BioBrick polycistronic restriction sites (9B) | addgene partial sequence | sequence record 71627 | pBRrevBam 5'-GGTGATGTCGGCGATATAGG-3'
GCGCCGGTGATGCCGGCCACGATGCGTCCGGCGTAGAGGATCGAGATCTCGATCCCGCGAAATTAATACG
ACTCACTATAGGGAGACCACAACGGTTTCCCTCTAGTGCCGGCTCCGGAGAGCTCTTTAATGCGGCCGCT
TAATTAACTAGAAATAATTTTGTTTAACTTTAAGAAGGAGATATACATATGAAATCTTCTCACCATCACC
ATCACCATGAAAACCTGTACTTCCAATCCAATATTGGAAGTGGATAACGGATCGCGATCGCCCTGCAGGC
CGGCCGGTACCACGCGTGCGCGCTGATCCGGCTGCTAACAAAGCCCGAAAGGAAGCTGAGTTGGCTGCTG
CCACCGCTGAGCAATAACTAGCATAACCCCTTGGGGCCTCTAAACGGGTCTTGAGGGGTTTTTTGCTGAA
AGGAGGAACTATATCCGGATATCCACAGGACGGGTGTGGTCGCCATGATCGCGTAGTCGATAGTGGCTCC
AAGTAGCGAAGCGAGCAGGACTGGGCGGCGGCCAAAGCGGTCGGACAGTGCTCCGAGAACGGGTGCGCAT
AGAAATTGCATCAACGCATATAGCGCTAGCAGCACGCCATAGTGACTGGCGATGCTGTCGGAATGGACGA
TATCCCGCAAGAGGCCCGGCAGTACCGGCATAACCAAGCCTATGCCTACAGCATCCAGGGTGACGGTGCC
GAGGATGACGATGAGCGCATTGTTAGATTTCATACACGGTGCCTGACTGCGTTAGCAATTTAACTGTGAT
AAACTACCGCATTAAAGCTTATCGATGATAAGCTGTCAAACATGAGAATTCTTGAAGACGAAAGGGCCTC
GTGATACGCCTATTTTTATAGGTTAATGTCATGATAATAATGGTTTCTTAGACGTCAGGTGGCACTTTTC
GGGGAAATGTGCGCGGAACCCCTATTTGTTTATTTTTCTAAATACATTCAAATATGTATCCGCTCATGAG
ACAATAACCCTGATAAATGCTTCAATAACATTGAAAAAGGAAGAGTATGAGTATTCAACATTTCCGTGTC
GCCCTTATTCCCTTTTTTGCGGCATTTTGCCTTCCTGTTTTTGCTCACCC
